>Addgene plasmid #99609 | pSAD-F3-NPEST-FLPo-2A-mCherryPEST | addgene full sequence | sequence record 262616 | Addgene NGS Result
GGCCGCGGTACCGCCACCATGGCTCCTAAGAAGAAGAGGAAGGTGATGAGCCAGTTCGACATCCTGTGCA
AGACCCCCCCCAAGGTGCTGGTGCGGCAGTTCGTGGAGAGATTCGAGAGGCCCAGCGGCGAGAAGATCGC
CAGCTGTGCCGCCGAGCTGACCTACCTGTGCTGGATGATCACCCACAACGGCACCGCCATCAAGAGGGCC
ACCTTCATGAGCTACAACACCATCATCAGCAACAGCCTGAGCTTCGACATCGTGAACAAGAGCCTGCAGT
TCAAGTACAAGACCCAGAAGGCCACCATCCTGGAGGCCAGCCTGAAGAAGCTGATCCCCGCCTGGGAGTT
CACCATCATCCCTTACAACGGCCAGAAGCACCAGAGCGACATCACCGACATCGTGTCCAGCCTGCAGCTG
CAGTTCGAGAGCAGCGAGGAGGCCGACAAGGGCAACAGCCACAGCAAGAAGATGCTGAAGGCCCTGCTGT
CCGAGGGCGAGAGCATCTGGGAGATCACCGAGAAGATCCTGAACAGCTTCGAGTACACCAGCAGGTTCAC
CAAGACCAAGACCCTGTACCAGTTCCTGTTCCTGGCCACATTCATCAACTGCGGCAGGTTCAGCGACATC
AAGAACGTGGACCCCAAGAGCTTCAAGCTGGTGCAGAACAAGTACCTGGGCGTGATCATTCAGTGCCTGG
TGACCGAGACCAAGACAAGCGTGTCCAGGCACATCTACTTTTTCAGCGCCAGAGGCAGGATCGACCCCCT
GGTGTACCTGGACGAGTTCCTGAGGAACAGCGAGCCCGTGCTGAAGAGAGTGAACAGGACCGGCAACAGC
AGCAGCAACAAGCAGGAGTACCAGCTGCTGAAGGACAACCTGGTGCGCAGCTACAACAAGGCCCTGAAGA
AGAACGCCCCCTACCCCATCTTCGCTATCAAGAACGGCCCTAAGAGCCACATCGGCAGGCACCTGATGAC
CAGCTTTCTGAGCATGAAGGGCCTGACCGAGCTGACAAACGTGGTGGGCAACTGGAGCGACAAGAGGGCC
TCCGCCGTGGCCAGGACCACCTACACCCACCAGATCACCGCCATCCCCGACCACTACTTCGCCCTGGTGT
CCAGGTACTACGCCTACGACCCCATCAGCAAGGAGATGATCGCCCTGAAGGACGAGACCAACCCCATCGA
GGAGTGGCAGCACATCGAGCAGCTGAAGGGCAGCGCCGAGGGCAGCATCAGATACCCCGCCTGGAACGGC
ATCATCAGCCAGGAGGTGCTGGACTACCTGAGCAGCTACATCAACAGGCGGATCGGATCCGGAGCCACGA
ACTTCTCTCTGTTAAAGCAAGCAGGAGACGTGGAAGAAAACCCCGGTCCTACCGGTGTGAGCAAGGGCGA
GGAGGATAACATGGCCATCATCAAGGAGTTCATGCGCTTCAAGGTGCACATGGAGGGCTCCGTGAACGGC
CACGAGTTCGAGATCGAGGGCGAGGGCGAGGGCCGCCCCTACGAGGGCACCCAGACCGCCAAGCTGAAGG
TGACCAAGGGTGGCCCCCTGCCCTTCGCCTGGGACATCCTGTCCCCTCAGTTCATGTACGGCTCCAAGGC
CTACGTGAAGCACCCCGCCGACATCCCCGACTACTTGAAGCTGTCCTTCCCCGAGGGCTTCAAGTGGGAG
CGCGTGATGAACTTCGAGGACGGCGGCGTGGTGACCGTGACCCAGGACTCCTCCCTGCAGGACGGCGAGT
TCATCTACAAGGTGAAGCTGCGCGGCACCAACTTCCCCTCCGACGGCCCCGTAATGCAGAAGAAGACCAT
GGGCTGGGAGGCCTCCTCCGAGCGGATGTACCCCGAGGACGGCGCCCTGAAGGGCGAGATCAAGCAGAGG
CTGAAGCTGAAGGACGGCGGCCACTACGACGCTGAGGTCAAGACCACCTACAAGGCCAAGAAGCCCGTGC
AGCTGCCCGGCGCCTACAACGTCAACATCAAGTTGGACATCACCTCCCACAACGAGGACTACACCATCGT
GGAACAGTACGAACGCGCCGAGGGCCGCCACTCCACCGGCGGCATGGACGAGCTGTACAAGGGATATCTC
AGCCATGGCTTCCCGCCGGAGGTGGAGGAGCAGGATGATGGCACGCTGCCCATGTCTTGTGCCCAGGAGA
GCGGGATGGACCGTCACCCTGCAGCCTGTGCTTCTGCTAGGATCAATGTGTGACTCGAGGGCGCGCCTAC
CCGCGGTAGCTTTTCAGTCGAGAAAAAAACATTAGATCAGAAGAACAACTGGCAACACTTCTCAACCTGA
GACTTACTTCAAGATGCTCGATCCTGGAGAGGTCTATGATGACCCTATTGACCCAATCGAGTTAGAGGCT
GAACCCAGAGGAACCCCCATTGTCCCCAACATCTTGAGGAACTCTGACTACAATCTCAACTCTCCTTTGA
TAGAAGATCCTGCTAGACTAATGTTAGAATGGTTAAAAACAGGGAATAGACCTTATCGGATGACTCTAAC
AGACAATTGCTCCAGGTCTTTCAGAGTTTTGAAAGATTATTTCAAGAAGGTAGATTTGGGTTCTCTCAAG
GTGGGCGGAATGGCTGCACAGTCAATGATTTCTCTCTGGTTATATGGTGCCCACTCTGAATCCAACAGGA
GCCGGAGATGTATAACAGACTTGGCCCATTTCTATTCCAAGTCGTCCCCCATAGAGAAGCTGTTGAATCT
CACGCTAGGAAATAGAGGGCTGAGAATCCCCCCAGAGGGAGTGTTAAGTTGCCTTGAGAGGGTTGATTAT
GATAATGCATTTGGAAGGTATCTTGCCAACACGTATTCCTCTTACTTGTTCTTCCATGTAATCACCTTAT
ACATGAACGCCCTAGACTGGGATGAAGAAAAGACCATCCTAGCATTATGGAAAGATTTAACCTCAGTGGA
CATCGGGAAGGACTTGGTAAAGTTCAAAGACCAAATATGGGGACTGCTGATCGTGACAAAGGACTTTGTT
TACTCCCAAAGTTCCAATTGTCTTTTTGACAGAAACTACACACTTATGCTAAAAGATCTTTTCTTGTCTC
GCTTCAACTCCTTAATGGTCTTGCTCTCTCCCCCAGAGCCCCGATACTCAGATGACTTGATATCTCAACT
ATGCCAGCTGTACATTGCTGGGGATCAAGTCTTGTCTATGTGTGGAAACTCCGGCTATGAAGTCATCAAA
ATATTGGAGCCATATGTCGTGAATAGTTTAGTCCAGAGAGCAGAAAAGTTTAGGCCTCTCATTCATTCCT
TGGGAGACTTTCCTGTATTTATAAAAGACAAGGTAAGTCAACTTGAAGAGACGTTCGGTCCCTGTGCAAG
AAGGTTCTTTAGGGCTCTGGATCAATTCGACAACATACATGACTTGGTTTTTGTGTTTGGCTGTTACAGG
CATTGGGGGCACCCATATATAGATTATCGAAAGGGTCTGTCAAAACTATATGATCAGGTTCACCTTAAAA
AAATGATAGATAAGTCCTACCAGGAGTGCTTAGCAAGCGACCTAGCCAGGAGGATCCTTAGATGGGGTTT
TGATAAGTACTCCAAGTGGTATCTGGATTCAAGATTCCTAGCCCGAGACCACCCCTTGACTCCTTATATC
AAAACCCAAACATGGCCACCCAAACATATTGTAGACTTGGTGGGGGATACATGGCACAAGCTCCCGATCA
CGCAGATCTTTGAGATTCCTGAATCAATGGATCCGTCAGAAATATTGGATGACAAATCACATTCTTTCAC
CAGAACGAGACTAGCTTCTTGGCTGTCAGAAAACCGAGGGGGGCCTGTTCCTAGCGAAAAAGTTATTATC
ACGGCCCTGTCTAAGCCGCCTGTCAATCCCCGAGAGTTTCTGAGGTCTATAGACCTCGGAGGATTGCCAG
ATGAAGACTTGATAATTGGCCTCAAGCCAAAGGAACGGGAATTGAAGATTGAAGGTCGATTCTTTGCTCT
AATGTCATGGAATCTAAGATTGTATTTTGTCATCACTGAAAAACTCTTGGCCAACTACATCTTGCCACTT
TTTGACGCGCTGACTATGACAGACAACCTGAACAAGGTGTTTAAAAAGCTGATCGACAGGGTCACCGGGC
AAGGGCTTTTGGACTATTCAAGGGTCACATATGCATTTCACCTGGACTATGAAAAGTGGAACAACCATCA
AAGATTAGAGTCAACAGAGGATGTATTTTCTGTCCTAGATCAAGTGTTTGGATTGAAGAGAGTGTTTTCT
AGAACACACGAGTTTTTTCAAAAGGCCTGGATCTATTATTCAGACAGATCAGACCTCATCGGGTTACGGG
AGGATCAAATATACTGCTTAGATGCGTCCAACGGCCCAACCTGTTGGAATGGCCAGGATGGCGGGCTAGA
AGGCTTACGGCAGAAGGGCTGGAGTCTAGTCAGCTTATTGATGATAGATAGAGAATCTCAAATCAGGAAC
ACAAGAACCAAAATACTAGCTCAAGGAGACAACCAGGTTTTATGTCCGACATACATGTTGTCGCCAGGGC
TATCTCAAGAGGGGCTCCTCTATGAATTGGAGAGAATATCAAGGAATGCACTTTCGATATACAGAGCCGT
CGAGGAAGGGGCATCTAAGCTAGGGCTGATCATCAAGAAAGAAGAGACCATGTGTAGTTATGACTTCCTC
ATCTATGGAAAAACCCCTTTGTTTAGAGGTAACATATTGGTGCCTGAGTCCAAAAGATGGGCCAGAGTCT
CTTGCGTCTCTAATGACCAAATAGTCAACCTCGCCAATATAATGTCGACAGTGTCCACCAATGCGCTAAC
AGTGGCACAACACTCTCAATCTTTGATCAAACCGATGAGGGATTTTCTGCTCATGTCAGTACAGGCAGTC
TTTCACTACCTGCTATTTAGCCCAATCTTAAAGGGAAGAGTTTACAAGATTCTGAGCGCTGAAGGGGAGA
GCTTTCTCCTAGCCATGTCAAGGATAATCTATCTAGATCCTTCTTTGGGAGGGATATCTGGAATGTCCCT
CGGAAGATTCCATATACGACAGTTCTCAGACCCTGTCTCTGAAGGGTTATCCTTCTGGAGAGAGATCTGG
TTAAGCTCCCAAGAGTCCTGGATTCACGCGTTGTGTCAAGAGGCTGGAAACCCAGATCTTGGAGAGAGAA
CACTCGAGAGCTTCACTCGCCTTCTAGAAGATCCGACCACCTTAAATATCAGAGGAGGGGCCAGTCCTAC
CATTCTACTCAAGGATGCAATCAGAAAGGCTTTATATGACGAGGTGGACAAGGTGGAAAATTCAGAGTTT
CGAGAGGCAATCCTGTTGTCCAAGACCCATAGAGATAATTTTATACTCTTCTTAATATCTGTTGAGCCTC
TGTTTCCTCGATTTCTCAGTGAGCTATTCAGTTCGTCTTTTTTGGGAATCCCCGAGTCAATCATTGGATT
GATACAAAACTCCCGAACGATAAGAAGGCAGTTTAGAAAGAGTCTCTCAAAAACTTTAGAAGAATCCTTC
TACAACTCAGAGATCCACGGGATTAGTCGGATGACCCAGACACCTCAGAGGGTTGGGGGGGTGTGGCCTT
GCTCTTCAGAGAGGGCAGATCTACTTAGGGAGATCTCTTGGGGAAGAAAAGTGGTAGGCACGACAGTTCC
TCACCCTTCTGAGATGTTGGGATTACTTCCCAAGTCCTCTATTTCTTGCACTTGTGGAGCAACAGGAGGA
GGCAATCCTAGAGTTTCTGTATCAGTACTCCCGTCCTTTGATCAGTCATTTTTTTCACGAGGCCCCCTAA
AGGGATACTTGGGCTCGTCCACCTCTATGTCGACCCAGCTATTCCATGCATGGGAAAAAGTCACTAATGT
TCATGTGGTGAAGAGAGCTCTATCGTTAAAAGAATCTATAAACTGGTTCATTACTAGAGATTCCAACTTG
GCTCAAGCTCTAATTAGGAACATTATGTCTCTGACAGGCCCTGATTTCCCTCTAGAGGAGGCCCCTGTCT
TCAAAAGGACGGGGTCAGCCTTGCATAGGTTCAAGTCTGCCAGATACAGCGAAGGAGGGTATTCTTCTGT
CTGCCCGAACCTCCTCTCTCATATTTCTGTTAGTACAGACACCATGTCTGATTTGACCCAAGACGGGAAG
AACTACGATTTCATGTTCCAGCCATTGATGCTTTATGCACAGACATGGACATCAGAGCTGGTACAGAGAG
ACACAAGGCTAAGAGACTCTACGTTTCATTGGCACCTCCGATGCAACAGGTGTGTGAGACCCATTGACGA
CGTGACCCTGGAGACCTCTCAGATCTTCGAGTTTCCGGATGTGTCGAAAAGAATATCCAGAATGGTTTCT
GGGGCTGTGCCTCACTTCCAGAGGCTTCCCGATATCCGTCTGAGACCAGGAGATTTTGAATCTCTAAGCG
GTAGAGAAAAGTCTCACCATATCGGATCAGCTCAGGGGCTCTTATACTCAATCTTAGTGGCAATTCACGA
CTCAGGATACAATGATGGAACCATCTTCCCTGTCAACATATACGGCAAGGTTTCCCCTAGAGACTATTTG
AGAGGGCTCGCAAGGGGAGTATTGATAGGATCCTCGATTTGCTTCTTGACAAGAATGACAAATATCAATA
TTAATAGACCTCTTGAATTGGTCTCAGGGGTAATCTCATATATTCTCCTGAGGCTAGATAACCATCCCTC
CTTGTACATAATGCTCAGAGAACCGTCTCTTAGAGGAGAGATATTTTCTATCCCTCAGAAAATCCCCGCC
GCTTATCCAACCACTATGAAAGAAGGCAACAGATCAATCTTGTGTTATCTCCAACATGTGCTACGCTATG
AGCGAGAGATAATCACGGCGTCTCCAGAGAATGACTGGCTATGGATCTTTTCAGACTTTAGAAGTGCCAA
AATGACGTACCTATCCCTCATTACTTACCAGTCTCATCTTCTACTCCAGAGGGTTGAGAGAAACCTATCT
AAGAGTATGAGAGATAACCTGCGACAATTGAGTTCTTTGATGAGGCAGGTGCTGGGCGGGCACGGAGAAG
ATACCTTAGAGTCAGACGACAACATTCAACGACTGCTAAAAGACTCTTTACGAAGGACAAGATGGGTGGA
TCAAGAGGTGCGCCATGCAGCTAGAACCATGACTGGAGATTACAGCCCCAACAAGAAGGTGTCCCGTAAG
GTAGGATGTTCAGAATGGGTCTGCTCTGCTCAACAGGTTGCAGTCTCTACCTCAGCAAACCCGGCCCCTG
TCTCGGAGCTTGACATAAGGGCCCTCTCTAAGAGGTTCCAGAACCCTTTGATCTCGGGCTTGAGAGTGGT
TCAGTGGGCAACCGGTGCTCATTATAAGCTTAAGCCTATTCTAGATGATCTCAATGTTTTCCCATCTCTC
TGCCTTGTAGTTGGGGACGGGTCAGGGGGGATATCAAGGGCAGTCCTCAACATGTTTCCAGATGCCAAGC
TTGTGTTCAACAGTCTTTTAGAGGTGAATGACCTGATGGCTTCCGGAACACATCCACTGCCTCCTTCAGC
AATCATGAGGGGAGGAAATGATATCGTCTCCAGAGTGATAGATCTTGACTCAATCTGGGAAAAACCGTCC
GACTTGAGAAACTTGGCAACCTGGAAATACTTCCAGTCAGTCCAAAAGCAGGTCAACATGTCCTATGACC
TCATTATTTGCGATGCAGAAGTTACTGACATTGCATCTATCAACCGGATCACCCTGTTAATGTCCGATTT
TGCATTGTCTATAGATGGACCACTCTATTTGGTCTTCAAAACTTATGGGACTATGCTAGTAAATCCAAAC
TACAAGGCTATTCAACACCTGTCAAGAGCGTTCCCCTCGGTCACAGGGTTTATCACCCAAGTAACTTCGT
CTTTTTCATCTGAGCTCTACCTCCGATTCTCCAAACGAGGGAAGTTTTTCAGAGATGCTGAGTACTTGAC
CTCTTCCACCCTTCGAGAAATGAGCCTTGTGTTATTCAATTGTAGCAGCCCCAAGAGTGAGATGCAGAGA
GCTCGTTCCTTGAACTATCAGGATCTTGTGAGAGGATTTCCTGAAGAAATCATATCAAATCCTTACAATG
AGATGATCATAACTCTGATTGACAGTGATGTAGAATCTTTTCTAGTCCACAAGATGGTTGATGATCTTGA
GTTACAGAGGGGAACTCTGTCTAAAGTGGCTATCATTATAGCCATCATGATAGTTTTCTCCAACAGAGTC
TTCAACGTTTCCAAACCCCTAACTGACCCCTCGTTCTATCCACCGTCTGATCCCAAAATCCTGAGGCACT
TCAACATATGTTGCAGTACTATGATGTATCTATCTACTGCTTTAGGTGACGTCCCTAGCTTCGCAAGACT
TCACGACCTGTATAACAGACCTATAACTTATTACTTCAGAAAGCAAGTCATTCGAGGGAACGTTTATCTA
TCTTGGAGTTGGTCCAACGACACCTCAGTGTTCAAAAGGGTAGCCTGTAATTCTAGCCTGAGTCTGTCAT
CTCACTGGATCAGGTTGATTTACAAGATAGTGAAGACTACCAGACTCGTTGGCAGCATCAAGGATCTATC
CAGAGAAGTGGAAAGACACCTTCATAGGTACAACAGGTGGATCACCCTAGAGGATATCAGATCTAGATCA
TCCCTACTAGACTACAGTTGCCTGTGAACCGGATACTCCTGGAAGCCTGCCCATGCTAAGACTCTTGTGT
GATGTATCTTGAAAAAAACAAGATCCTAAATCTGAACCTTTGGTTGTTTGATTGTTTTTCTCATTTTTGT
TGTTTATTTGTTAAGCGTGGGTCGGCATGGCATCTCCACCTCCTCGCGGTCCGACCTGGGCATCCGAAGG
AGGACGCACGTCCACTCGGATGGCTAAGGGAGAAGGGCGAATTCCAGCACACTGGCGGCCGTTACTAGTG
GATCCGAGCTCGGTACCGAGCTCGGATCCACTAGTCCAGTGTGGTGGAATTCTGCAGATATCCAGCACAG
TGGCGGCCGCTCGAGTCTAGAGGGCCCGTTTAAACCCGCTGATCAGCCTCGACTGTGCCTTCTAGTTGCC
AGCCATCTGTTGTTTGCCCCTCCCCCGTGCCTTCCTTGACCCTGGAAGGTGCCACTCCCACTGTCCTTTC
CTAATAAAATGAGGAAATTGCATCGCATTGTCTGAGTAGGTGTCATTCTATTCTGGGGGGTGGGGTGGGG
CAGGACAGCAAGGGGGAGGATTGGGAAGACAATAGCAGGCATGCTGGGGATGCGGTGGGCTCTATGGCTT
CTGAGGCGGAAAGAACCAGCTGGGGCTCTAGGGGGTATCCCC
[124 nt withheld, positions 9353-9476]
C
[91 nt withheld, positions 9478-9568]
A
[49 nt withheld, positions 9570-9618]
CCTTTGACGTTGGAGTCCACGTTCTTT
[37 nt withheld, positions 9646-9682]
ACCCTATCTCGGTCTATTCTTTTGATTTATAAGGGATTTTGCCGATTTCGGCCTATTGGTTAAAAAATGA
GCTGATTTAACAAAAATTTAACGCGAATTAATTCTGTGGAATGTGTGTCAGTTAGGGTGTGGAAAGTCCC
CAGGCTCCCCAGCAGGCAGAAGTATGCAAAGCATGCATCTCAATTAGTCAGCAACCAGGTGTGGAAAGTC
CCCAGGCTCCCCAGCAGGCAGAAGTATGCAAAGCATGCATCTCAATTAGTCAGCAACCATAGTCCCGCCC
CTAACTCCGCCCATCCCGCCCCTAACTCCGCCCAGTTCCGCCCATTCTCCGCCCCATGGCTGACTAATTT
TTTTTATTTATGCAGAGGCCGAGGCCGCCTCTGCCTCTGAGCTATTCCAGAAGTAGTGAGGAGGCTTTTT
TGGAGGCCTAGGCTTTTGCAAAAAGCTCCCGGGAGCTTGTATATCCATTTTCGGATCTGATCAGCACGTG
TTGACAATTAATCATCGGCATAGTATATCGGCATAGTATAATACGACAAGGTGAGGAACTAAACCATGGC
CAAGTTGACCAGTGCCGTTCCGGTGCTCACCGCGCGCGACGTCGCCGGAGCGGTCGAGTTCTGGACCGAC
CGGCTCGGGTTCTCCCGGGACTTCGTGGAGGACGACTTCGCCGGTGTGGTCCGGGACGACGTGACCCTGT
TCATCAGCGCGGTCCAGGACCAGGTGGTGCCGGACAACACCCTGGCCTGGGTGTGGGTGCGCGGCCTGGA
CGAGCTGTACGCCGAGTGGTCGGAGGTCGTGTCCACGAACTTCCGGGACGCCTCCGGGCCGGCCATGACC
GAGATCGGCGAGCAGCCGTGGGGGCGGGAGTTCGCCCTGCGCGACCCGGCCGGCAACTGCGTGCACTTCG
TGGCCGAGGAGCAGGACTGACACGTGCTACGAGATTTCGATTCCACCGCCGCCTTCTATGAAAGGTTGGG
CTTCGGAATCGTTTTCCGGGACGCCGGCTGGATGATCCTCCAGCGCGGGGATCTCATGCTGGAGTTCTTC
GCCCACCCCAACTTGTTTATTGCAGCTTATAATGGTTACAAATAAAGCAATAGCATCACAAATTTCACAA
ATAAAGCATTTTTTTCACTGCATTCTAGTTGTGGTTTGTCCAAACTCATCAATGTATCTTATCATGTCTG
TATACCGTCGACCTCTAGCTAGAGCTTGGCGTAATCATGGTCATAGCTGTTTCCTGTGTGAAATTGTTAT
CCGCTCACAATTCCACACAACATACGAGCCGGAAGCATAAAGTGTAAAGCCTGGGGTGCCTAATGAGTGA
GCTAACTCACATTAATTGCGTTGCGCTCACTGCCCGCTTTCCAGTCGGGAAACCTGTCGTGCCAGCTGCA
TTAATGAATCGGCCAACGCGCGGGGAGAGGCGGTTTGCGTATTGGGCGCTCTTCCGCTTCCTCGCTCACT
GACTCGCTGCGCTCGGTCGTTCGGCTGCGGCGAGCGGTATCAGCTCACTCAAAGGCGGTAATACGGTTAT
CCACAGAATCAGGGGATAACGCAGGAAAGAACATGTGAGCAAAAGGCCAGCAAAAGGCCAGGAACCGTAA
AAAGGCCGCGTTGCTGGCGTTTTTCCATAGGCTCCGCCCCCCTGACGAGCATCACAAAAATCGACGCTCA
AGTCAGAGGTGGCGAAACCCGACAGGACTATAAAGATACCAGGCGTTTCCCCCTGGAAGCTCCCTCGTGC
GCTCTCCTGTTCCGACCCTGCCGCTTACCGGATACCTGTCCGCCTTTCTCCCTTCGGGAAGCGTGGCGCT
TTCTCATAGCTCACGCTGTAGGTATCTCAGTTCGGTGTAGGTCGTTCGCTCCAAGCTGGGCTGTGTGCAC
GAACCCCCCGTTCAGCCCGACCGCTGCGCCTTATCCGGTAACTATCGTCTTGAGTCCAACCCGGTAAGAC
ACGACTTATCGCCACTGGCAGCAGCCACTGGTAACAGGATTAGCAGAGCGAGGTATGTAGGCGGTGCTAC
AGAGTTCTTGAAGTGGTGGCCTAACTACGGCTACACTAGAAGAACAGTATTTGGTATCTGCGCTCTGCTG
AAGCCAGTTACCTTCGGAAAAAGAGTTGGTAGCTCTTGATCCGGCAAACAAACCACCGCTGGTAGCGGTG
GTTTTTTTGTTTGCAAGCAGCAGATTACGCGCAGAAAAAAAGGATCTCAAGAAGATCCTTTGATCTTTTC
TACGGGGTCTGACGCTCAGTGGAACGAAAACTCACGTTAAGGGATTTTGGTCATGAGATTATCAAAAAGG
ATCTTCACCTAGATCCTTTTAAATTAAAAATGAAGTTTTAAATCAATCTAAAGTATATATGAGTAAACTT
GGTCTGACAGTTACCAATGCTTAATCAGTGAGGCACCTATCTCAGCGATCTGTCTATTTCGTTCATCCAT
AGTTGCCTGACTCCCCGTCGTGTAGATAACTACGATACGGGAGGGCTTACCATCTGGCCCCAGTGCTGCA
ATGATACCGCGAGACCCACGCTCACCGGCTCCAGATTTATCAGCAATAAACCAGCCAGCCGGAAGGGCCG
AGCGCAGAAGTGGTCCTGCAACTTTATCCGCCTCCATCCAGTCTATTAATTGTTGCCGGGAAGCTAGAGT
AAGTAGTTCGCCAGTTAATAGTTTGCGCAACGTTGTTGCCATTGCTACAGGCATCGTGGTGTCACGCTCG
TCGTTTGGTATGGCTTCATTCAGCTCCGGTTCCCAACGATCAAGGCGAGTTACATGATCCCCCATGTTGT
GCAAAAAAGCGGTTAGCTCCTTCGGTCCTCCGATCGTTGTCAGAAGTAAGTTGGCCGCAGTGTTATCACT
CATGGTTATGGCAGCACTGCATAATTCTCTTACTGTCATGCCATCCGTAAGATGCTTTTCTGTGACTGGT
GAGTACTCAACCAAGTCATTCTGAGAATAGTGTATGCGGCGACCGAGTTGCTCTTGCCCGGCGTCAATAC
GGGATAATACCGCGCCACATAGCAGAACTTTAAAAGTGCTCATCATTGGAAAACGTTCTTCGGGGCGAAA
ACTCTCAAGGATCTTACCGCTGTTGAGATCCAGTTCGATGTAACCCACTCGTGCACCCAACTGATCTTCA
GCATCTTTTACTTTCACCAGCGTTTCTGGGTGAGCAAAAACAGGAAGGCAAAATGCCGCAAAAAAGGGAA
TAAGGGCGACACGGAAATGTTGAATACTCATACTCTTCCTTTTTCAATATTATTGAAGCATTTATCAGGG
TTATTGTCTCATGAGCGGATACATATTTGAATGTATTTAGAAAAATAAACAAATAGGGGTTCCGCGCACA
TTTCCCCGAAAAGTGCCACCTGACGTCGACGGATCGGGAGATCTCCCGATCCCCTATGGTGCACTCTCAG
TACAATCTGCTCTGATGCCGCATAGTTAAGCCAGTATCTGCTCCCTGCTTGTGTGTTGGAGGTCGCTGAG
TAGTGCGCGAGCAAAATTTAAGCTACAACAAGGCAAGGCTTGACCGACAATTGCATGAAGAATCTGCTTA
GGGTTAGGCGTTTTGCGCTGCTTCGCGATGTACGGGCCAGATATACGCGTTGACATTGATTATTGACTAG
TTATTAATAGTAATCAATTACGGGGTCATTAGTTCATAGCCCATATATGGAGTTCCGCGTTACATAACTT
ACGGTAAATGGCCCGCCTGGCTGACCGCCCAACGACCCCCGCCCATTGACGTCAATAATGACGTATGTTC
CCATAGTAACGCCAATAGGGACTTTCCATTGACGTCAATGGGTGGAGTATTTACGGTAAACTGCCCACTT
GGCAGTACATCAAGTGTATCATATGCCAAGTACGCCCCCTATTGACGTCAATGACGGTAAATGGCCCGCC
TGGCATTATGCCCAGTACATGACCTTATGGGACTTTCCTACTTGGCAGTACATCTACGTATTAGTCATCG
CTATTACCATGGTGATGCGGTTTTGGCAGTACATCAATGGGCGTGGATAGCGGTTTGACTCACGGGGATT
TCCAAGTCTCCACCCCATTGACGTCAATGGGAGTTTGTTTTGGCACCAAAATCAACGGGACTTTCCAAAA
TGTCGTAACAACTCCGCCCCATTGACGCAAATGGGCGGTAGGCGTGTACGGTGGGAGGTCTATATAAGCA
GAGCTCTCTGGCTAACTAGAGAACCCACTGCTTACTGGCTTATCGAAATTAATACGACTCACTATAGGGA
GACCCAAGCTGGCTAGATTAAGCGTCTGATGAGTCCGTGAGAACGAAACCCGGAGTCCCGGGTCACGCTT
AACAACCAGATCAAAGAAAAAACAGACATTGTCAATTGCAAAGCAAAAATGTAACACCCCTACAATGGAT
GCCGACAAGATTGTATTCAAAGTCAATAATCAGGTGGTCTCTTTGAAGCCTGAGATTATCGTGGATCAAT
ATGAGTACAAGTACCCTGCCATCAAAGATTTGAAAAAGCCCTGTATAACCCTAGGAAAGGCTCCCGATTT
AAATAAAGCATACAAGTCAGTTTTGTCAGGCATGAGCGCCGCCAAACTTAATCCTGACGATGTATGTTCC
TATTTGGCAGCGGCAATGCAGTTTTTTGAGGGGACATGTCCGGAAGACTGGACCAGCTATGGAATTGTGA
TTGCACGAAAAGGAGATAAGATCACCCCAGGTTCTCTGGTGGAGATAAAACGTACTGATGTAGAAGGGAA
TTGGGCTCTGACAGGAGGCATGGAACTGACAAGAGACCCCACTGTCCCTGAGCATGCGTCCTTAGTCGGT
CTTCTCTTGAGTCTGTATAGGTTGAGCAAAATATCCGGGCAAAACACTGGTAACTATAAGACAAACATTG
CAGACAGGATAGAGCAGATTTTTGAGACAGCCCCTTTTGTTAAAATCGTGGAACACCATACTCTAATGAC
AACTCACAAAATGTGTGCTAATTGGAGTACTATACCAAACTTCAGATTTTTGGCCGGAACCTATGACATG
TTTTTCTCCCGGATTGAGCATCTATATTCAGCAATCAGAGTGGGCACAGTTGTCACTGCTTATGAAGACT
GTTCAGGACTGGTATCATTTACTGGGTTCATAAAACAAATCAATCTCACCGCTAGAGAGGCAATACTATA
TTTCTTCCACAAGAACTTTGAGGAAGAGATAAGAAGAATGTTTGAGCCAGGGCAGGAGACAGCTGTTCCT
CACTCTTATTTCATCCACTTCCGTTCACTAGGCTTGAGTGGGAAATCTCCTTATTCATCAAATGCTGTTG
GTCACGTGTTCAATCTCATTCACTTTGTAGGATGCTATATGGGTCAAGTCAGATCCCTAAATGCAACGGT
TATTGCTGCATGTGCTCCTCATGAAATGTCTGTTCTAGGGGGCTATCTGGGAGAGGAATTCTTCGGGAAA
GGGACATTTGAAAGAAGATTCTTCAGAGATGAGAAAGAACTTCAAGAATACGAGGCGGCTGAACTGACAA
AGACTGACGTAGCACTGGCAGATGATGGAACTGTCAACTCTGACGACGAGGACTACTTTTCAGGTGAAAC
CAGAAGTCCGGAGGCTGTTTATACTCGAATCATGATGAATGGAGGTCGACTAAAGAGATCTCACATACGG
AGATATGTCTCAGTCAGTTCCAATCATCAAGCCCGTCCAAACTCATTCGCCGAGTTTCTAAACAAGACAT
ATTCGAGTGACTCAGGTTCCGGAGAGAACCTCTACTTCCAATCGGGATCCGGTAGCCATGGCTTCCCGCC
GGAGGTGGAGGAGCAGGATGATGGCACGCTGCCCATGTCTTGTGCCCAGGAGAGCGGGATGGACCGTCAC
CCTGCAGCCTGTGCTTCTGCTAGGATCAATGTGTAAGAAGTTGAATAACAAAATGCCGGAAATCTACGGA
TTGTGTATATCCATCATGAAAAAAACTAACACCCCTCCTTTCGAACCATCCCAAACATGAGCAAGATCTT
TGTCAATCCTAGTGCTATTAGAGCCGGTCTGGCCGATCTTGAGATGGCTGAAGAAACTGTTGATCTGATC
AATAGAAATATCGAAGACAATCAGGCTCATCTCCAAGGGGAACCCATAGAGGTGGACAATCTCCCTGAGG
ATATGGGGCGACTTCACCTGGATGATGGAAAATCGCCCAACCATGGTGAGATAGCCAAGGTGGGAGAAGG
CAAGTATCGAGAGGACTTTCAGATGGATGAAGGAGAGGATCCTAGCTTCCTGTTCCAGTCATACCTGGAA
AATGTTGGAGTCCAAATAGTCAGACAAATGAGGTCAGGAGAGAGATTTCTCAAGATATGGTCACAGACCG
TAGAAGAGATTATATCCTATGTCGCGGTCAACTTTCCCAACCCTCCAGGAAAGTCTTCAGAGGATAAATC
AACCCAGACTACTGGCCGAGAGCTCAAGAAGGAGACAACACCCACTCCTTCTCAGAGAGAAAGCCAATCA
TCGAAAGCCAGGATGGCGGCTCAAATTGCTTCTGGCCCTCCAGCCCTTGAATGGTCGGCTACCAATGAAG
AGGATGATCTATCAGTGGAGGCTGAGATCGCTCACCAGATTGCAGAAAGTTTCTCCAAAAAATATAAGTT
TCCCTCTCGATCCTCAGGGATACTCTTGTATAATTTTGAGCAATTGAAAATGAACCTTGATGATATAGTT
AAAGAGGCAAAAAATGTACCAGGTGTGACCCGTTTAGCCCATGACGGGTCCAAACTCCCCCTAAGATGTG
TACTGGGATGGGTCGCTTTGGCCAACTCTAAGAAATTCCAGTTGTTAGTCGAATCCGACAAGCTGAGTAA
AATCATGCAAGATGACTTGAATCGCTATACATCTTGCTAACCGAACCTCTCCCCTCAGTCCCTCTAGACA
ATAAAATCCGAGATGTCCCAAAGTCAACATGAAAAAAACAGGCAACACCACTGATAAATCGATGAACCTC
CTACGTAAGATAGTGAAAAACCGCAGGGACGAGGACACTCAAAAATCCTCTCCCGCGTCAGCCCCTCTGG
ATGACGATGACTTGTGGCTTCCACCCCCTGAATACGTCCCGCTGAAAGAACTTACAGGCAAGAAGAACAT
GAGGAACTTTTGTATCAACGGAAGGGTTAAAGTGTGTAGCCCGAATGGTTACTCGTTCAGGATCCTGCGG
CACATTCTGAAATCATTCGACGAGATATATTCTGGGAATCATAGGATGATCGGGTTAGTCAAAGTGGTTA
TTGGACTGGCTTTGTCAGGATCTCCAGTCCCTGAGGGCCTGAACTGGGTATACAAATTGAGGAGAACCTT
TATCTTCCAGTGGGCTGATTCCAGGGGCCCTCTTGAAGGGGAGGAGTTGGAATACTCTCAGGAGATCACT
TGGGATGATGATACTGAGTTCGTCGGATTGCAAATAAGAGTGATTGCAAAACAGTGTCATATCCAGGGCA
GAGTCTGGTGTATCAACATGAACCCGAGAGCATGTCAACTATGGTCTGACATGTCTCTTCAGACACAAAG
GTCCGAAGAGGACAAAGATTCCTCTCTGCTTCTAGAATAACGTACGTCAGATTATATCCCGCAAATTTAT
CACTTGTTTACCTCTGGAGGAGAGAACATATGGGCTCAACTCCAACCCTTGGGAGCAATATAACAAAAAA
CATGTTATGGTGCCATTAAACCGCTGCATTTCATCAAAGTCAAGTTGATTACCTTTACATTTTGATCCTC
TTGGATGTGAAAAAAACTATTAACATCCCTCAAAGGACCTGCAGGTACGC
Features (pLannotate 1.2.2; 31 found; start..end, strand, type, name):
     19..1314    +  CDS            FLPo: nuclear-targeted site-specific recombinase FLPo is a mouse codon-optimized fusion between the SV40 nuclear localization signal and a thermostable version of the Saccharomyces cerevisiae site-specific recombinase FLP. Recombination occurs at FRT sequences.
   1324..1380    +  CDS            P2A: 2A peptide from porcine teschovirus-1 polyprotein Eukaryotic ribosomes fail to insert a peptide bond between the Gly and Pro residues, yielding separate polypeptides.
   1387..2091    +  CDS            mCherry: mCherry is a basic (constitutively fluorescent) red fluorescent protein published in 2004, derived from Discosoma sp.. It is reported to be a very rapidly-maturing monomer with low acid sensitivity.
   2070..2221    +  CDS            d2EYFP (fragment): EYFP destabilized by residues 422-461 of mouse ornithine decarboxylase, giving an in vivo half-life of ~2 hours mammalian codon-optimized
   2324..8704    +  CDS            L: L_RABVS - Experimental evidence at protein level: Swiss-Prot protein existence level 1. RNA-directed RNA polymerase that catalyzes the replication of viral genomic RNA. The template is composed of the viral RNA tightly encapsidated by the nucleoprotein (N). The replicase mode is dependent on intracellular N protein concentration. In this mode, the polymerase replicates the whole viral genome without recognizing transcriptional signals, and the replicated genome is not caped or polyadenylated. From Rabies virus (strain SAD B19) (RABV).
   8836..8928    +  ncRNA          HDV ribozyme: Accession: RF00094 - Hepatitis delta virus ribozyme
   9083..9307    +  polyA_signal   bGH poly(A) signal: bovine growth hormone polyadenylation signal
   9311..9332    +  promoter       SV40 promoter (fragment): SV40 enhancer and early promoter
   9353..9781    +  rep_origin     f1 ori (sequence partly withheld): f1 bacteriophage origin of replication; arrow indicates direction of (+) strand synthesis
   9795..10124   +  promoter       SV40 promoter: SV40 enhancer and early promoter
  10172..10219   +  promoter       EM7 promoter: synthetic bacterial promoter&nbsp
  10238..10612   +  CDS            BleoR: antibiotic-binding protein; Sh ble from Streptoalloteichus hindustanus; confers resistance to bleomycin, phleomycin, and Zeocin™
  10622..10747   +  CDS            ble (fragment): BLE_KLEPN - Experimental evidence at protein level: Swiss-Prot protein existence level 1. Binding protein with a strong affinity to the bleomycin family of antibiotics. Binds to CL990; an antimitotic-antibiotic compound. From Klebsiella pneumoniae.
  10742..10863   +  polyA_signal   SV40 poly(A) signal: SV40 polyadenylation signal
  10934..10956   -  protein_bind   lac operator (fragment): The lac repressor binds to the lac operator to inhibit transcription in E. coli. This inhibition can be relieved by adding lactose or isopropyl-β-D-thiogalactopyranoside (IPTG). lac repressor encoded by lacI
  10960..10990   -  promoter       lac promoter: promoter for the E. coli lac operon
  11005..11026   -  protein_bind   CAP binding site: CAP binding activates transcription in the presence of cAMP. E. coli catabolite activator protein
  11039..11131   -  CDS            lacI (fragment): lac repressor; lacI; The lac repressor binds to the lac operator to inhibit transcription in E. coli. This inhibition can be relieved by adding lactose or isopropyl-β-D-thiogalactopyranoside (IPTG).
  11314..11902   -  rep_origin     ori: high-copy-number ColE1/pMB1/pBR322/pUC origin of replication
  12073..12933   -  CDS            AmpR: β-lactamase; bla; confers resistance to ampicillin, carbenicillin, and related antibiotics
  12934..13038   -  promoter       AmpR promoter: bla
  13097..13149   -  misc_feature   bom (fragment): basis of mobility region from pBR322
  13304..13683   +  enhancer       CMV enhancer: human cytomegalovirus immediate early enhancer
  13684..13887   +  promoter       CMV promoter: human cytomegalovirus (CMV) immediate early promoter
  13883..13916   +  LTR            5' LTR (truncated) (fragment): truncated 5' long terminal repeat (LTR) from HIV-1
  13932..13950   +  promoter       T7 promoter: promoter for bacteriophage T7 RNA polymerase
  13976..14001   +  misc_RNA       sTRSV HHRz (fragment): hammerhead ribozyme from the tobacco ringspot virus satellite RNA (Khvorova et al., 2003)
  14087..15436   +  CDS            N: NCAP_RABVS - Experimental evidence at protein level: Swiss-Prot protein existence level 1. Encapsidates the genome in a ratio of one protein N per nine ribonucleotides, protecting it from nucleases. If expressed without protein P it binds non-specifically RNA and therefore can bind it's own mRNA. Interaction with protein P abolishes any non-specific RNA binding, and prevents phosphorylation. The soluble N-P complex encapsidates specifically the genomic RNA, with protein N protecting the genome like a pearl necklace. The encapsidated genomic RNA is termed the nucleocapsid (NC) and serves as tem
  15475..15597   +  CDS            d2EYFP (fragment): EYFP destabilized by residues 422-461 of mouse ornithine decarboxylase, giving an in vivo half-life of ~2 hours mammalian codon-optimized
  15689..16579   +  CDS            P: PHOSP_RABVS - Experimental evidence at protein level: Swiss-Prot protein existence level 1. Non catalytic polymerase cofactor and regulatory protein that plays a role in viral transcription and replication. Stabilizes the RNA polymerase L to the N-RNA template and binds the soluble protein N, preventing it from encapsidating non-genomic RNA. Also inhibits host IFN-alpha and IFN-beta signaling by binding and retaining phosphorylated STAT1 in the cytoplasm or by inhibiting the DNA binding of STAT1 in the nucleus. Might be involved, through interaction with host dynein, in intracellular microtubu
  16674..17279   +  CDS            M: MATRX_RABVS - Experimental evidence at protein level: Swiss-Prot protein existence level 1. Plays a major role in assembly, budding and uncoating of virion after membrane fusion (PubMed:33208464). Completely covers the ribonucleoprotein coil and keep it in condensed bullet-shaped form. Inhibits viral transcription and stimulates replication. Plays a major role in early induction of TRAIL-mediated apoptosis in infected neurons (PubMed:12771432, PubMed:9847327). From Rabies virus (strain SAD B19) (RABV).
