[The description below was written by a language model from this plasmid's Addgene catalogue record and pLannotate feature annotations shown in this document.]
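Description:
pSAD-F3-NPEST-FLPo-2A-mCherryPEST is a 17.5 kb rabies virus genome plasmid built on the pSADdeltaG-F3 backbone. It carries a cDNA copy of the glycoprotein-deleted SAD B19 rabies genome and is used to recover Self-inactivating Rabies (SiR) virus. The viral cassette is placed downstream of a CMV enhancer/promoter and a T7 promoter. It is flanked by a hammerhead ribozyme at the 5' end and a hepatitis delta virus ribozyme at the 3' end, followed by a bGH polyadenylation signal. The two ribozymes trim the primary transcript to give precise viral genome termini. The plasmid replicates in E. coli from a high-copy ColE1/pUC-type origin and is selected with ampicillin. The backbone also contains an f1 origin and an SV40/EM7-driven bleomycin/Zeocin resistance cassette.

The annotated viral genes run in the order N, P, M and L, and no G gene is annotated, which matches the ΔG design. A fragment matching the mouse ornithine decarboxylase PEST degron (annotated as a "d2EYFP fragment") lies immediately after the N coding sequence. This fits the "NPEST" part of the name, in which the nucleoprotein is destabilised. Because N is needed to encapsidate and replicate the genome, targeting it for degradation is the basis of the self-inactivating behaviour. Between M and L, in the position normally occupied by G, is the payload: the mouse codon-optimised, nuclear-targeted recombinase FLPo, joined through a P2A peptide to mCherry that carries its own PEST degron. This gives two separate proteins, the recombinase and a short-lived red reporter. The associated publication describes using such viruses for long-term genetic and functional access to neural circuits. Here, transient FLPo expression can permanently recombine FRT-flanked alleles in infected neurons.
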