Addgene plasmid #99609: pSAD-F3-NPEST-FLPo-2A-mCherryPEST
Purpose: Self-inactivating DG-Rabies (SiR) expressing FLPo and destabilised mCherry
Depositing lab: Marco Tripodi. Depositing organization: MRC Laboratory of Molecular Biology. Publication: Life-Long Genetic and Functional Access to Neural Circuits Using Self-Inactivating Rabies Virus. Ciabatti E, Gonzalez-Rueda A, Mariotti L, Morgese F, Tripodi M. Cell. 2017 Jul 1. pii: S0092-8674(17)30697-9. doi: 10.1016/j.cell.2017.06.014. PubMed 28689641.
Backbone
  Vector backbone: pSADdeltaG-F3
  Vector type: Unspecified
Growth in bacteria
  Bacterial resistance: Ampicillin, 100 μg/mL
  Growth temperature: 30°C
  Growth strain: NEB Stable
  Growth instructions: Stbl2 or NEB Stable can also be used
  Copy number: High Copy
Gene/Insert 1
  Gene/Insert name: FLPo
Gene/Insert 2
  Gene/Insert name: mCherry
  Tag / fusion protein: PEST
Terms and licenses: Academic/Nonprofit Terms; Industry Terms: Not Available to Industry
How to cite: pSAD-F3-NPEST-FLPo-2A-mCherryPEST was a gift from Marco Tripodi (Addgene plasmid # 99609 ; http://n2t.net/addgene:99609 ; RRID:Addgene_99609)
